>Addgene plasmid #213209 | CHRM3-DuET | addgene full sequence | sequence record 430771 | Addgene NGS Result
AAGCGACGCCCAACCTGCCATCACGAGATTTCGATTCCACCGCCGCCTTCTATGAAAGGTTGGGCTTCGG
AATCGTTTTCCGGGACGCCGGCTGGATGATCCTCCAGCGCGGGGATCTCATGCTGGAGTTCTTCGCCCAC
CCCAACTTGTTTATTGCAGCTTATAATGGTTACAAATAAAGCAATAGCATCACAAATTTCACAAATAAAG
CATTTTTTTCACTGCATTCTAGTTGTGGTTTGTCCAAACTCATCAATGTATCTTATCATGTCTGTATACC
GTCGACCTCTAGCTAGAGCTTGGCGTAATCATGGTCATAGCTGTTTCCTGTGTGAAATTGTTATCCGCTC
ACAATTCCACACAACATACGAGCCGGAAGCATAAAGTGTAAAGCCTGGGGTGCCTAATGAGTGAGCTAAC
TCACATTAATTGCGTTGCGCTCACTGCCCGCTTTCCAGTCGGGAAACCTGTCGTGCCAGCTGCATTAATG
AATCGGCCAACGCGCGGGGAGAGGCGGTTTGCGTATTGGGCGCTCTTCCGCTTCCTCGCTCACTGACTCG
CTGCGCTCGGTCGTTCGGCTGCGGCGAGCGGTATCAGCTCACTCAAAGGCGGTAATACGGTTATCCACAG
AATCAGGGGATAACGCAGGAAAGAACATGTGAGCAAAAGGCCAGCAAAAGGCCAGGAACCGTAAAAAGGC
CGCGTTGCTGGCGTTTTTCCATAGGCTCCGCCCCCCTGACGAGCATCACAAAAATCGACGCTCAAGTCAG
AGGTGGCGAAACCCGACAGGACTATAAAGATACCAGGCGTTTCCCCCTGGAAGCTCCCTCGTGCGCTCTC
CTGTTCCGACCCTGCCGCTTACCGGATACCTGTCCGCCTTTCTCCCTTCGGGAAGCGTGGCGCTTTCTCA
TAGCTCACGCTGTAGGTATCTCAGTTCGGTGTAGGTCGTTCGCTCCAAGCTGGGCTGTGTGCACGAACCC
CCCGTTCAGCCCGACCGCTGCGCCTTATCCGGTAACTATCGTCTTGAGTCCAACCCGGTAAGACACGACT
TATCGCCACTGGCAGCAGCCACTGGTAACAGGATTAGCAGAGCGAGGTATGTAGGCGGTGCTACAGAGTT
CTTGAAGTGGTGGCCTAACTACGGCTACACTAGAAGAACGGTATTTGGTATCTGCGCTCTGCTGAAGCCA
GTTACCTTCGGAAAAAGAGTTGGTAGCTCTTGATCCGGCAAACAAACCACCGCTGGTAGCGGTGGTTTTT
TTGTTTGCAAGCAGCAGATTACGCGCAGAAAAAAAGGATCTCAAGAAGATCCTTTGATCTTTTCTACGGG
GTCTGACGCTCAGTGGAACGAAAACTCACGTTAAGGGATTTTGGTCATGAGATTATCAAAAAGGATCTTC
ACCTAGATCCTTTTAAATTAAAAATGAAGTTTTAAATCAATCTAAAGTATATATGAGTAAACTTGGTCTG
ACAGTTACCAATGCTTAATCAGTGAGGCACCTATCTCAGCGATCTGTCTATTTCGTTCATCCATAGTTGC
CTGACTCCCCGTCGTGTAGATAACTACGATACGGGAGGGCTTACCATCTGGCCCCAGTGCTGCAATGATA
CCGCGAGACCCACGCTCACCGGCTCCAGATTTATCAGCAATAAACCAGCCAGCCGGAAGGGCCGAGCGCA
GAAGTGGTCCTGCAACTTTATCCGCCTCCATCCAGTCTATTAATTGTTGCCGGGAAGCTAGAGTAAGTAG
TTCGCCAGTTAATAGTTTGCGCAACGTTGTTGCCATTGCTACAGGCATCGTGGTGTCACGCTCGTCGTTT
GGTATGGCTTCATTCAGCTCCGGTTCCCAACGATCAAGGCGAGTTACATGATCCCCCATGTTGTGCAAAA
AAGCGGTTAGCTCCTTCGGTCCTCCGATCGTTGTCAGAAGTAAGTTGGCCGCAGTGTTATCACTCATGGT
TATGGCAGCACTGCATAATTCTCTTACTGTCATGCCATCCGTAAGATGCTTTTCTGTGACTGGTGAGTAC
TCAACCAAGTCATTCTGAGAATAGTGTATGCGGCGACCGAGTTGCTCTTGCCCGGCGTCAATACGGGATA
ATACCGCGCCACATAGCAGAACTTTAAAAGTGCTCATCATTGGAAAACGTTCTTCGGGGCGAAAACTCTC
AAGGATCTTACCGCTGTTGAGATCCAGTTCGATGTAACCCACTCGTGCACCCAACTGATCTTCAGCATCT
TTTACTTTCACCAGCGTTTCTGGGTGAGCAAAAACAGGAAGGCAAAATGCCGCAAAAAAGGGAATAAGGG
CGACACGGAAATGTTGAATACTCATACTCTTCCTTTTTCAATATTATTGAAGCATTTATCAGGGTTATTG
TCTCATGAGCGGATACATATTTGAATGTATTTAGAAAAATAAACAAATAGGGGTTCCGCGCACATTTCCC
CGAAAAGTGCCACCTGACGTCGACGGATCGGGAGATCTCCCGATCCCCTATGGTGCACTCTCAGTACAAT
CTGCTCTGATGCCGCATAGTTAAGCCAGTATCTGCTCCCTGCTTGTGTGTTGGAGGTCGCTGAGTAGTGC
GCGAGCAAAATTTAAGCTACAACAAGGCAAGGCTTGACCGACATTTGCATGAAGAATCTGCTTAGGGTTA
GGCGTTTTGCGCTGCTTCGCGATGTACGGGCCAGATATACGCGTTGACATTGATTATTGACTAGTTATTA
ATAGTAATCAATTACGGGGTCATTAGTTCATAGCCCATATATGGAGTTCCGCGTTACATAACTTACGGTA
AATGGCCCGCCTGGCTGACCGCCCAACGACCCCCGCCCATTGACGTCAATAATGACGTATGTTCCCATAG
TAACGCCAATAGGGACTTTCCATTGACGTCAATGGGTGGAGTATTTACGGTAAACTGCCCACTTGGCAGT
ACATCAAGTGTATCATATGCCAAGTACGCCCCCTATTGACGTCAATGACGGTAAATGGCCCGCCTGGCAT
TATGCCCAGTACATGACCTTATGGGACTTTCCTACTTGGCAGTACATCTACGTATTAGTCATCGCTATTA
CCATGGTGATGCGGTTTTGGCAGTACATCAATGGGCGTGGATAGCGGTTTGACTCACGGGGATTTCCAAG
TCTCCACCCCATTGACGTCAATGGGAGTTTGTTTTGGCACCAAAATCAACGGGACTTTCCAAAATGTCGT
AACAACTCCGCCCCATTGACGCAAATGGGCGGTAGGCGTGTACGGTGGGAGGTCTATATAAGCAGAGCTC
TCTGGCTAACTAGAGAACCCACTGCTTACTGGCTTATCGAAATTAATACGACTCACTATAGGGAGACCCA
AGCTGGCTAGCGTTTAAACTTAAGCTTAGCGCCACCATGAAGACGATCATCGCCCTGAGCTACATCTTCT
GCCTGGTATTCGCCGACTACAAGGACGATGATGACGCCAGCATCGATATGACGCTGCATAATAATTCAAC
CACAAGCCCTCTGTTCCCTAACATCAGTAGTAGCTGGATACACTCTCCTAGCGACGCCGGACTTCCTCCC
GGAACCGTGACCCACTTTGGGTCATATAACGTCTCTCGGGCCGCAGGCAATTTTTCTTCCCCAGATGGGA
CAACCGACGATCCGCTCGGCGGCCACACTGTATGGCAGGTGGTTTTCATAGCCTTTCTGACCGGCATTCT
GGCTCTGGTCACAATCATCGGCAATATTCTGGTAATTGTGTCCTTCAAGGTAAACAAACAACTGAAGACT
GTCAATAACTACTTTCTGCTTAGTTTGGCATGCGCCGATCTGATTATCGGAGTGATAAGTATGAATCTCT
TCACTACTTACATCATTATGAACAGATGGGCTCTGGGTAACTTGGCTTGCGACCTGTGGCTCGCAATTGA
CTATGTCGCAAGCAACGCCAGTGTGATGAACCTTCTGGTTATTAGCTTCGACCGCTATTTTAGCATTACA
CGCCCTCTGACCTACAGAGCGAAACGCACTACAAAGCGGGCAGGAGTTATGATCGGCCTGGCCTGGGTCA
TTTCCTTCGTGCTCTGGGCACCAGCCATCTTGTTCTGGCAGTATTTCGTCGGTAAGAGGACAGTCCCACC
AGGCGAGTGCTTCATCCAATTTTTGTCCGAGCCAACCATAACATTCGGCACAGCCATCGCGGCATTTTAC
ATGCCAGTGACTATCATGACCATTCTGTACTGGAGAATCTACAAAGAAACCGAAAAGCGGACAAAGGAGT
TGGCAGGGCTTCAGGCATCAGGCACAGAGGCTGAAACAGAAAACTTCGTGCACCCAACAGGGAGTTCACG
CAGTTGCAGCTCCTACGAGCTGCAGCAGCAGAGTATGAAGCGCTCAAACAGAAGAAAGTACGGCAGGTGC
CACTTTTGGTTTACTACAAAGAGCTGGAAGCCAAGCTCTGAACAGATGGATCAAGATCATAGCTCATCAG
ACTCATGGAATAATAATGACGCCGCCGCTAGTCTGGAGAACAGTGCCAGTAGCGATGAGGAGGACATCGG
TAGTGAAACCAGGGCGATATATAGTATCGTGCTTAAGCTGCCAGGTCATTCAACTATACTGAATTCTACC
AAACTTCCCAGTAGCGATAATCTTCAGGTGCCTGAGGAGGAGCTTGGCATGGTCGACTTGGAGCGCAAGG
CGGATAAACTGCAGGCTCAGAAGTCAGTTGACGATGGAGGCTCTTTCCCTAAGTCATTTTCCAAACTCCC
AATCCAGTTGGAGAGCGCCGTCGACACCGCAAAAACGAGCGATGTGAATTCATCCGTTGGCAAAAGCACA
GCAACTTTGCCTCTTTCCTTCAAAGAGGCCACACTCGCTAAGCGATTCGCACTCAAAACCCGGTCACAGA
TAACCAAGCGCAAGCGAATGTCACTCGTGAAAGAAAAAAAAGCAGCACAGACATTGAGCGCCATCTTGCT
CGCTTTTATCATAACATGGACACCCTACAATATCATGGTCCTCGTGAACACTTTCTGCGACTCCTGTATT
CCTAAGACTTTCTGGAACCTCGGCTACTGGCTGTGCTATATCAACAGTACAGTTAACCCTGTGTGCTACG
CTCTCTGTAACAAGACCTTTAGGACCACGTTCAAGATGCTCCTCCTGTGCCAGTGTGACAAAAAGAAACG
ACGAAAGCAGCAATATCAGCAGCGACAGAGTGTGATCTTTCATAAACGGGCGCCAGAACAAGCGCTCATC
GATACCGGTGGACGCACCGGTGAATTCGATGAGGCCAGCACCACCGTGTCTAAGACCGAGACTTCTCAGG
TGGCCCCTGCCTAACTCGAGTCTAGAGGGCCCGTTTAAACCCGCTGATCAGCCTCGACTGTGCCTTCTAG
TTGCCAGCCATCTGTTGTTTGCCCCTCCCCCGTGCCTTCCTTGACCCTGGAAGGTGCCACTCCCACTGTC
CTTTCCTAATAAAATGAGGAAATTGCATCGCATTGTCTGAGTAGGTGTCATTCTATTCTGGGGGGTGGGG
TGGGGCAGGACAGCAAGGGGGAGGATTGGGAAGACAATAGCAGGCATGCTGGGGATGCGGTGGGCTCTAT
GGCTTCTGAGGCGGAAAGAACCAGCTGGGGCTCTAGGGGGTATCCCC
[124 nt withheld, positions 5648-5771]
C
[91 nt withheld, positions 5773-5863]
A
[49 nt withheld, positions 5865-5913]
CCTTTGACGTTGGAGTCCACGTTCTTT
[37 nt withheld, positions 5941-5977]
ACCCTATCTCGGTCTATTCTTTTGATTTATAAGGGATTTTGCCGATTTCGGCCTATTGGTTAAAAAATGA
GCTGATTTAACAAAAATTTAACGCGAATTAATTCTGTGGAATGTGTGTCAGTTAGGGTGTGGAAAGTCCC
CAGGCTCCCCAGCAGGCAGAAGTATGCAAAGCATGCATCTCAATTAGTCAGCAACCAGGTGTGGAAAGTC
CCCAGGCTCCCCAGCAGGCAGAAGTATGCAAAGCATGCATCTCAATTAGTCAGCAACCATAGTCCCGCCC
CTAACTCCGCCCATCCCGCCCCTAACTCCGCCCAGTTCCGCCCATTCTCCGCCCCATGGCTGACTAATTT
TTTTTATTTATGCAGAGGCCGAGGCCGCCTCTGCCTCTGAGCTATTCCAGAAGTAGTGAGGAGGCTTTTT
TGGAGGCCTAGGCTTTTGCAAAAAGCTCCCGGGAGCTTGTATATCCATTTTCGGATCTGATCAAGAGACA
GGATGAGGATCGTTTCGCATGATTGAACAAGATGGATTGCACGCAGGTTCTCCGGCCGCTTGGGTGGAGA
GGCTATTCGGCTATGACTGGGCACAACAGACAATCGGCTGCTCTGATGCCGCCGTGTTCCGGCTGTCAGC
GCAGGGGCGCCCGGTTCTTTTTGTCAAGACCGACCTGTCCGGTGCCCTGAATGAACTGCAGGACGAGGCA
GCGCGGCTATCGTGGCTGGCCACGACGGGCGTTCCTTGCGCAGCTGTGCTCGACGTTGTCACTGAAGCGG
GAAGGGACTGGCTGCTATTGGGCGAAGTGCCGGGGCAGGATCTCCTGTCATCTCACCTTGCTCCTGCCGA
GAAAGTATCCATCATGGCTGATGCAATGCGGCGGCTGCATACGCTTGATCCGGCTACCTGCCCATTCGAC
CACCAAGCGAAACATCGCATCGAGCGAGCACGTACTCGGATGGAAGCCGGTCTTGTCGATCAGGATGATC
TGGACGAAGAGCATCAGGGGCTCGCGCCAGCCGAACTGTTCGCCAGGCTCAAGGCGCGCATGCCCGACGG
CGAGGATCTCGTCGTGACCCATGGCGATGCCTGCTTGCCGAATATCATGGTGGAAAATGGCCGCTTTTCT
GGATTCATCGACTGTGGCCGGCTGGGTGTGGCGGACCGCTATCAGGACATAGCGTTGGCTACCCGTGATA
TTGCTGAAGAGCTTGGCGGCGAATGGGCTGACCGCTTCCTCGTGCTTTACGGTATCGCCGCTCCCGATTC
GCAGCGCATCGCCTTCTATCGCCTTCTTGACGAGTTCTTCTGAGCGGGACTCTGGGGTTCGAAATGACCG
ACC
Features (pLannotate 1.2.2; 21 found; start..end, strand, type, name):
    144..265     +  polyA_signal   SV40 poly(A) signal: SV40 polyadenylation signal
    338..354     -  protein_bind   lac operator: The lac repressor binds to the lac operator to inhibit transcription in E. coli. This inhibition can be relieved by adding lactose or isopropyl-β-D-thiogalactopyranoside (IPTG). lac repressor encoded by lacI
    362..392     -  promoter       lac promoter: promoter for the E. coli lac operon
    407..428     -  protein_bind   CAP binding site: CAP binding activates transcription in the presence of cAMP. E. coli catabolite activator protein
    441..533     -  CDS            lacI (fragment): lac repressor; lacI; The lac repressor binds to the lac operator to inhibit transcription in E. coli. This inhibition can be relieved by adding lactose or isopropyl-β-D-thiogalactopyranoside (IPTG).
    716..1304    -  rep_origin     ori: high-copy-number ColE1/pMB1/pBR322/pUC origin of replication
   1475..2335    -  CDS            AmpR: β-lactamase; bla; confers resistance to ampicillin, carbenicillin, and related antibiotics
   2336..2440    -  promoter       AmpR promoter: bla
   2499..2551    -  misc_feature   bom (fragment): basis of mobility region from pBR322
   2706..3085    +  enhancer       CMV enhancer: human cytomegalovirus immediate early enhancer
   3086..3289    +  promoter       CMV promoter: human cytomegalovirus (CMV) immediate early promoter
   3285..3318    +  LTR            5' LTR (truncated) (fragment): truncated 5' long terminal repeat (LTR) from HIV-1
   3334..3352    +  promoter       T7 promoter: promoter for bacteriophage T7 RNA polymerase
   3445..3465    +  CDS            3xFLAG (fragment): three tandem FLAG® epitope tags
   3478..5247    +  CDS            CHRM3: ACM3_HUMAN - Experimental evidence at protein level: Swiss-Prot protein existence level 1. The muscarinic acetylcholine receptor mediates various cellular responses, including inhibition of adenylate cyclase, breakdown of phosphoinositides and modulation of potassium channels through the action of G proteins. Primary transducing effect is Pi turnover. From Homo sapiens (Human).
   5378..5602    +  polyA_signal   bGH poly(A) signal: bovine growth hormone polyadenylation signal
   5606..5627    +  promoter       SV40 promoter (fragment): SV40 enhancer and early promoter
   5648..6076    +  rep_origin     f1 ori (sequence partly withheld): f1 bacteriophage origin of replication; arrow indicates direction of (+) strand synthesis
   6090..6419    +  promoter       SV40 promoter: SV40 enhancer and early promoter
   6486..7277    +  CDS            neo: KKA2_KLEPN - Also known as kan, nptII. Experimental evidence at protein level: Swiss-Prot protein existence level 1. Resistance to kanamycin, neomycin, paromomycin, ribostamycin, butirosin and gentamicin B. From Klebsiella pneumoniae.
   7301..149     +  CDS            ble (fragment) (across the origin): BLE_KLEPN - Experimental evidence at protein level: Swiss-Prot protein existence level 1. Binding protein with a strong affinity to the bleomycin family of antibiotics. Binds to CL990; an antimitotic-antibiotic compound. From Klebsiella pneumoniae.
