[The description below was written by a language model from this plasmid's Addgene catalogue record and pLannotate feature annotations shown in this document.]
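Description:
CHRM3-DuET is a mammalian expression plasmid built on the pcDNA 3.1 (+) backbone that carries the human muscarinic acetylcholine receptor M3 (CHRM3), a class A GPCR of the muscarinic acetylcholine family. It is maintained in E. coli at high copy through a ColE1/pUC-type origin and selected with ampicillin via the β-lactamase gene. An f1 origin is also present. For mammalian cells, the backbone supplies a neomycin phosphotransferase cassette driven by the SV40 enhancer/early promoter and terminated by an SV40 polyadenylation signal, which allows G418 selection of stable transfectants. The automated annotation also flags small lac-region, bom, HIV-1 LTR and ble fragments. These are short matches to backbone sequence rather than functional modules described in the record.

The receptor coding sequence sits downstream of the CMV immediate early enhancer and promoter and is followed by the bovine growth hormone polyadenylation signal. A T7 promoter between CMV and the insert permits in vitro transcription. In the DuET design, the receptor is preceded by a cleavable hemagglutinin signal peptide, which promotes membrane insertion and is removed during processing, and by an N-terminal FLAG epitope. A 1D4 epitope is fused at the C terminus. The feature table detects the FLAG sequence just upstream of the CHRM3 open reading frame but does not separately annotate the signal peptide or the 1D4 tag. The insert was assembled by Gibson cloning. Having orthogonal epitopes at both ends allows capture and detection of the full-length receptor. According to the record, the construct is optimized for expression in mammalian cells and for proteomics studies, and the associated work concerns multiplexed selectivity screening of anti-GPCR antibodies.
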