Addgene plasmid #213209: CHRM3-DuET
Purpose: The DuET construct encodes the named human GPCR engineered with a cleaved hemagglutinin signal peptide, a 5' FLAG and a 3' 1D4 epitope tag optimized for expression in mammalian cells and proteomics studies.
Depositing lab: Thomas Sakmar. Depositing organization: Rockefeller University. Publication: Multiplexed selectivity screening of anti-GPCR antibodies. Dahl L, Kotliar IB, Bendes A, Dodig-Crnkovic T, Fromm S, Elofsson A, Uhlen M, Sakmar TP, Schwenk JM. Sci Adv. 2023 May 3;9(18):eadf9297. doi: 10.1126/sciadv.adf9297. Epub 2023 May 3. PubMed 37134173.
Backbone
  Vector backbone: pcDNA 3.1 (+)
  Vector type: Mammalian Expression
Growth in bacteria
  Bacterial resistance: Ampicillin, 100 μg/mL
  Growth temperature: 37°C
  Growth strain: DH5alpha
  Copy number: High Copy
Gene/Insert
  Gene/Insert name: CHRM3 (alt names: Cholinergic receptor muscarinic 3; ACM3)
  Species: H. sapiens (human)
  Entrez Gene: CHRM3 (a.k.a. EGBRS, HM3, PBS, m3AChR)
  Promoter: CMV, T7
  Tag / fusion protein: FLAG (N terminal on insert); 1D4 (C terminal on insert)
  Cloning method: Gibson Cloning
Terms and licenses: Academic/Nonprofit Terms; Industry Terms: Not Available to Industry
Depositor comments: Class: A, Family: Acetylcholine (muscarinic). Ensembl ID: ENSG00000133019, Uniprot ID: P20309
How to cite: CHRM3-DuET was a gift from Thomas Sakmar (Addgene plasmid # 213209 ; http://n2t.net/addgene:213209 ; RRID:Addgene_213209)
